Addgene plasmid #226861: pCBE-dGFP
Purpose: Constitutively expresses mCherry as a transfection marker. Expresses non-fluorescent EGFP, deactivated by Y93H mutation, that can be reactivated by active cytosine base editing
Depositing lab: Alexis Komor. Depositing organization: University of California, San Diego (UCSD). Publication: Genome editing with programmable base editors in human cells. Osgood NRB, Zawalick NM, Sawyer CB, Cowan QT, Gu S, Mawson SJ, Ranzau BL, Li L, Gymrek M, Goren A, Komor AC. Methods Enzymol. 2025;712:351-404. doi: 10.1016/bs.mie.2025.01.001. Epub 2025 Feb 5. PubMed 40121079.
Backbone
  Vector backbone: pCMV
  Vector type: Mammalian Expression
Growth in bacteria
  Bacterial resistance: Ampicillin, 100 μg/mL
  Growth temperature: 37°C
  Growth strain: DH5alpha
  Copy number: High Copy
Gene/Insert
  Gene/Insert name: EGFP
  Species: Other
  Mutation: Y93H
  Promoter: CMV
  Cloning method: Unknown
Terms and licenses: Academic/Nonprofit Terms; Industry Terms: Not Available to Industry
Depositor comments: mCherry
How to cite: pCBE-dGFP was a gift from Alexis Komor (Addgene plasmid # 226861 ; http://n2t.net/addgene:226861 ; RRID:Addgene_226861)
