[The description below was written by a language model from this plasmid's Addgene catalogue record and pLannotate feature annotations shown in this document.]
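Description:
pCBE-dGFP is a mammalian expression plasmid on a pCMV backbone that serves as a fluorescent reporter for cytosine base editing. It is about 4.9 kb and is propagated in E. coli at high copy through a ColE1/pUC-type origin, with selection by ampicillin resistance (β-lactamase under its own bla promoter). The annotation also picks up small remnants of lac regulatory elements, a lacI fragment, a pBR322 bom fragment, an SV40 promoter fragment and a piece of a multiple cloning site. These appear to be backbone leftovers rather than functional parts of the reporter.

The payload is driven by the human CMV immediate-early enhancer and promoter, with a T7 promoter just downstream. The mCherry coding sequence follows (annotated across the numbering origin of the circular map). EGFP begins roughly 60 nt after mCherry ends, and a bovine growth hormone polyadenylation signal terminates the unit. No second mammalian promoter is annotated between the two fluorescent proteins, so both appear to come from a single CMV transcript. The short sequence joining them is not annotated, and the record does not say whether it is a peptide linker, a self-cleaving peptide or something else.

The EGFP carries a Y93H substitution that makes it non-fluorescent. Successful cytosine base editing at that codon restores the tyrosine and so restores green fluorescence. mCherry is expressed constitutively and marks transfected cells, so the fraction of red cells that turn green gives a readout of editing activity. The plasmid is typically co-delivered with a cytosine base editor and a targeting guide RNA in human cells, neither of which is encoded here.
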