Features (pLannotate 1.2.2; 16 found; start..end, strand, type, name):
    716..1432    +  CDS            EGFP: EGFP is a basic (constitutively fluorescent) green fluorescent protein published in 1996, derived from Aequorea victoria. It is reported to be a rapidly-maturing weak dimer with moderate acid sensitivity.
   1520..1744    +  polyA_signal   bGH poly(A) signal: bovine growth hormone polyadenylation signal
   1748..1769    +  promoter       SV40 promoter (fragment): SV40 enhancer and early promoter
   1774..1790    +  misc_feature   MCS (fragment): pBluescript multiple cloning site
   1839..1855    -  protein_bind   lac operator: The lac repressor binds to the lac operator to inhibit transcription in E. coli. This inhibition can be relieved by adding lactose or isopropyl-β-D-thiogalactopyranoside (IPTG). lac repressor encoded by lacI
   1863..1893    -  promoter       lac promoter: promoter for the E. coli lac operon
   1908..1929    -  protein_bind   CAP binding site: CAP binding activates transcription in the presence of cAMP. E. coli catabolite activator protein
   1942..2034    -  CDS            lacI (fragment): lac repressor; lacI; The lac repressor binds to the lac operator to inhibit transcription in E. coli. This inhibition can be relieved by adding lactose or isopropyl-β-D-thiogalactopyranoside (IPTG).
   2217..2805    -  rep_origin     ori: high-copy-number ColE1/pMB1/pBR322/pUC origin of replication
   2976..3836    -  CDS            AmpR: β-lactamase; bla; confers resistance to ampicillin, carbenicillin, and related antibiotics
   3837..3941    -  promoter       AmpR promoter: bla
   4012..4056    -  misc_feature   bom (fragment): basis of mobility region from pBR322
   4211..4590    +  enhancer       CMV enhancer: human cytomegalovirus immediate early enhancer
   4591..4794    +  promoter       CMV promoter: human cytomegalovirus (CMV) immediate early promoter
   4836..4854    +  promoter       T7 promoter: promoter for bacteriophage T7 RNA polymerase
   4868..652     +  CDS            mCherry (across the origin): mCherry is a basic (constitutively fluorescent) red fluorescent protein published in 2004, derived from Discosoma sp.. It is reported to be a very rapidly-maturing monomer with low acid sensitivity.
>Addgene plasmid #226861 | pCBE-dGFP | addgene full sequence | sequence record 450494 | Addgene NGS Result
CAAGGTGCACATGGAGGGCTCCGTGAACGGCCACGAGTTCGAGATCGAGGGCGAGGGCGAGGGCCGCCCC
TACGAGGGCACCCAGACCGCCAAGCTGAAGGTGACCAAGGGTGGCCCCCTGCCCTTCGCCTGGGACATCC
TGTCCCCTCAGTTCATGTACGGCTCCAAGGCCTACGTGAAGCACCCCGCCGACATCCCCGACTACTTGAA
GCTGTCCTTCCCCGAGGGCTTCAAGTGGGAGCGCGTGATGAACTTCGAGGACGGCGGCGTGGTGACCGTG
ACCCAGGACTCCTCCCTGCAGGACGGCGAGTTCATCTACAAGGTGAAGCTGCGCGGCACCAACTTCCCCT
CCGACGGCCCCGTAATGCAGAAGAAGACCATGGGCTGGGAGGCCTCCTCCGAGCGGATGTACCCCGAGGA
CGGCGCCCTGAAGGGCGAGATCAAGCAGAGGCTGAAGCTGAAGGACGGCGGCCACTACGACGCTGAGGTC
AAGACCACCTACAAGGCCAAGAAGCCCGTGCAGCTGCCCGGCGCCTACAACGTCAACATCAAGTTGGACA
TCACCTCCCACAACGAGGACTACACCATCGTGGAACAGTACGAACGCGCCGAGGGCCGCCACTCCACCGG
CGGCATGGACGAGCTGTACAAGAGCGGAGCTACTAACTTCAGCCTGCTGAAGCAGGCTGGAGACGTGGAG
GAGAACCCTGGACCTATGGTGAGCAAGGGCGAGGAGCTGTTCACCGGGGTGGTGCCCATCCTGGTCGAGC
TGGACGGCGACGTAAACGGCCACAAGTTCAGCGTGTCCGGCGAGGGCGAGGGCGATGCCACCTACGGCAA
GCTGACCCTGAAGTTCATCTGCACCACCGGCAAGCTGCCCGTGCCCTGGCCCACCCTCGTGACCACCCTG
ACCTATGGAGTGCAGTGCTTCAGCCGCTACCCCGACCACATGAAGCAGCACGACTTCTTCAAGTCCGCCA
TGCCCGAAGGTCACGTACAGGAGCGCACGATCTTCTTCAAGGACGACGGCAACTACAAGACCCGCGCCGA
GGTGAAGTTCGAGGGCGACACCCTGGTGAACCGCATCGAGCTGAAGGGCATCGACTTCAAGGAGGACGGC
AACATCCTGGGGCACAAGCTGGAGTACAACTACAACAGCCACAACGTCTATATCATGGCCGACAAGCAGA
AGAACGGCATCAAGGTGAACTTCAAGATCCGCCACAACATCGAGGACGGCAGCGTGCAGCTCGCCGACCA
CTACCAGCAGAACACCCCCATCGGCGACGGCCCCGTGCTGCTGCCCGACAACCACTACCTGAGCACCCAG
TCCGCCCTGAGCAAAGACCCCAACGAGAAGCGCGATCACATGGTCCTGCTGGAGTTCGTGACCGCCGCCG
GGATCACTCTCGGCATGGACGAGCTGTACAAGTCTGGTGGTTCTCCCAAGAAGAAAAGGAAAGTCTAACC
GGTCATCATCACCATCACCATTGAGTTTAAACCCGCTGATCAGCCTCGACTGTGCCTTCTAGTTGCCAGC
CATCTGTTGTTTGCCCCTCCCCCGTGCCTTCCTTGACCCTGGAAGGTGCCACTCCCACTGTCCTTTCCTA
ATAAAATGAGGAAATTGCATCGCATTGTCTGAGTAGGTGTCATTCTATTCTGGGGGGTGGGGTGGGGCAG
GACAGCAAGGGGGAGGATTGGGAAGACAATAGCAGGCATGCTGGGGATGCGGTGGGCTCTATGGCTTCTG
AGGCGGAAAGAACCAGCTGGGGCTCGATACCGTCGACCTCTAGCTAGAGCTTGGCGTAATCATGGTCATA
GCTGTTTCCTGTGTGAAATTGTTATCCGCTCACAATTCCACACAACATACGAGCCGGAAGCATAAAGTGT
AAAGCCTAGGATGCCTAATGAGTGAGCTAACTCACATTAATTGCGTTGCGCTCACTGCCCGCTTTCCAGT
CGGGAAACCTGTCGTGCCAGCTGCATTAATGAATCGGCCAACGCGCGGGAAGAGGCGGTTTGCGTATTGG
GCGCTCTTCCGCTTCCTCGCTCACTGACTCGCTGCGCTCGGTCGTTCGGCTGCGGCGAGCGGTATCAGCT
CACTCAAAGGCGGTAATACGGTTATCCACAGAATCAGGGGATAACGCAGGAAAGAACATGTGAGCAAAAG
GCCAGCAAAAGGCCAGGAACCGTAAAAAGGCCGCGTTGCTGGCGTTTTTCCATAGGCTCCGCCCCCCTGA
CGAGCATCACAAAAATCGACGCTCAAGTCAGAGGTGGCGAAACCCGACAGGACTATAAAGATACCAGGCG
TTTCCCCCTGGAAGCTCCCTCGTGCGCTCTCCTGTTCCGACCCTGCCGCTTACCGGATACCTGTCCGCCT
TTCTCCCTTCGGGAAGCGTGGCGCTTTCTCATAGCTCACGCTGTAGGTATCTCAGTTCGGTGTAGGTCGT
TCGCTCCAAGCTGGGCTGTGTGCACGAACCCCCCGTTCAGCCCGACCGCTGCGCCTTATCCGGTAACTAT
CGTCTTGAGTCCAACCCGGTAAGACACGACTTATCGCCACTGGCAGCAGCCACTGGTAACAGGATTAGCA
GAGCGAGGTATGTAGGCGGTGCTACAGAGTTCTTGAAGTGGTGGCCTAACTACGGCTACACTAGAAGAAC
AGTATTTGGTATCTGCGCTCTGCTGAAGCCAGTTACCTTCGGAAAAAGAGTTGGTAGCTCTTGATCCGGC
AAACAAACCACCGCTGGTAGCGGTGGTTTTTTTGTTTGCAAGCAGCAGATTACGCGCAGAAAAAAAGGAT
CTCAAGAAGATCCTTTGATCTTTTCTACGGGGTCTGACACTCAGTGGAACGAAAACTCACGTTAAGGGAT
TTTGGTCATGAGATTATCAAAAAGGATCTTCACCTAGATCCTTTTAAATTAAAAATGAAGTTTTAAATCA
ATCTAAAGTATATATGAGTAAACTTGGTCTGACAGTTACCAATGCTTAATCAGTGAGGCACCTATCTCAG
CGATCTGTCTATTTCGTTCATCCATAGTTGCCTGACTCCCCGTCGTGTAGATAACTACGATACGGGAGGG
CTTACCATCTGGCCCCAGTGCTGCAATGATACCGCGAGACCCACGCTCACCGGCTCCAGATTTATCAGCA
ATAAACCAGCCAGCCGGAAGGGCCGAGCGCAGAAGTGGTCCTGCAACTTTATCCGCCTCCATCCAGTCTA
TTAATTGTTGCCGGGAAGCTAGAGTAAGTAGTTCGCCAGTTAATAGTTTGCGCAACGTTGTTGCCATTGC
TACAGGCATCGTGGTGTCACGCTCGTCGTTTGGTATGGCTTCATTCAGCTCCGGTTCCCAACGATCAAGG
CGAGTTACATGATCCCCCATGTTGTGCAAAAAAGCGGTTAGCTCCTTCGGTCCTCCGATCGTTGTCAGAA
GTAAGTTGGCCGCAGTGTTATCACTCATGGTTATGGCAGCACTGCATAATTCTCTTACTGTCATGCCATC
CGTAAGATGCTTTTCTGTGACTGGTGAGTACTCAACCAAGTCATTCTGAGAATAGTGTATGCGGCGACCG
AGTTGCTCTTGCCCGGCGTCAATACGGGATAATACCGCGCCACATAGCAGAACTTTAAAAGTGCTCATCA
TTGGAAAACGTTCTTCGGGGCGAAAACTCTCAAGGATCTTACCGCTGTTGAGATCCAGTTCGATGTAACC
CACTCGTGCACCCAACTGATCTTCAGCATCTTTTACTTTCACCAGCGTTTCTGGGTGAGCAAAAACAGGA
AGGCAAAATGCCGCAAAAAAGGGAATAAGGGCGACACGGAAATGTTGAATACTCATACTCTTCCTTTTTC
AATATTATTGAAGCATTTATCAGGGTTATTGTCTCATGAGCGGATACATATTTGAATGTATTTAGAAAAA
TAAACAAATAGGGGTTCCGCGCACATTTCCCCGAAAAGTGCCACCTGACGTCGACGGATCGGGAGATCGA
TCTCCCGATCCCCTAGGGTCGACTCTCAGTACAATCTGCTCTGATGCCGCATAGTTAAGCCAGTATCTGC
TCCCTGCTTGTGTGTTGGAGGTCGCTGAGTAGTGCGCGAGCAAAATTTAAGCTACAACAAGGCAAGGCTT
GACCGACAATTGCATGAAGAATCTGCTTAGGGTTAGGCGTTTTGCGCTGCTTCGCGATGTACGGGCCAGA
TATACGCGTTGACATTGATTATTGACTAGTTATTAATAGTAATCAATTACGGGGTCATTAGTTCATAGCC
CATATATGGAGTTCCGCGTTACATAACTTACGGTAAATGGCCCGCCTGGCTGACCGCCCAACGACCCCCG
CCCATTGACGTCAATAATGACGTATGTTCCCATAGTAACGCCAATAGGGACTTTCCATTGACGTCAATGG
GTGGAGTATTTACGGTAAACTGCCCACTTGGCAGTACATCAAGTGTATCATATGCCAAGTACGCCCCCTA
TTGACGTCAATGACGGTAAATGGCCCGCCTGGCATTATGCCCAGTACATGACCTTATGGGACTTTCCTAC
TTGGCAGTACATCTACGTATTAGTCATCGCTATTACCATGGTGATGCGGTTTTGGCAGTACATCAATGGG
CGTGGATAGCGGTTTGACTCACGGGGATTTCCAAGTCTCCACCCCATTGACGTCAATGGGAGTTTGTTTT
GGCACCAAAATCAACGGGACTTTCCAAAATGTCGTAACAACTCCGCCCCATTGACGCAAATGGGCGGTAG
GCGTGTACGGTGGGAGGTCTATATAAGCAGAGCTGGTTTAGTGAACCGTCAGATCCGCTAGAGATCCGCG
GCCGCTAATACGACTCACTATAGGGAGAGCCGCCACCATGGTGAGCAAGGGCGAGGAGGATAACATGGCC
ATCATCAAGGAGTTCATGCGCTT
